Addgene plasmid #72891: hBACCS2-IRES-GFP
Purpose: Mammalian expression of hBACCS2, a human blue light-activated Ca2+ channel switch, and GFP
Depositing lab: Takao Nakata. Depositing organization: Institute of Science Tokyo. Publication: Light generation of intracellular Ca(2+) signals by a genetically encoded protein BACCS. Ishii T, Sato K, Kakumoto T, Miura S, Touhara K, Takeuchi S, Nakata T. Nat Commun. 2015 Aug 18;6:8021. doi: 10.1038/ncomms9021. PubMed 26282514.
Backbone
  Vector backbone: pWPRE/C1 (modified pEGFP-C1)
  Backbone manufacturer: Modified from Clontech
  Backbone size w/o insert (bp): 4581
  Total vector size (bp): 7470
  Modifications to backbone: The woodchuck hepatitis virus posttranscriptional regulatory element (WPRE) was inserted into the BamHI site of pEGFP-C1, and EGFP was removed.
  Vector type: Mammalian Expression
  Selectable markers: Neomycin (select with G418)
Growth in bacteria
  Bacterial resistance: Kanamycin, 50 μg/mL
  Growth temperature: 37°C
  Growth strain: DH5alpha
  Copy number: High Copy
Gene/Insert
  Gene/Insert name: hBACCS2-IRES-GFP
  Species: H. sapiens (human); Avena sativa (oat)
  Insert size (bp): 2889
  Promoter: CMV
  Tag / fusion protein: IRES-GFP (C terminal on backbone)
  Cloning method: Restriction Enzyme; 5′ cloning site XhoI (not destroyed); 3′ cloning site SalI (not destroyed)
  Sequencing primers: 5′ CMV Forward; 3′ WPRE-R
Terms and licenses: Academic/Nonprofit Terms; Industry Terms: Not Available to Industry
How to cite: hBACCS2-IRES-GFP was a gift from Takao Nakata (Addgene plasmid # 72891 ; http://n2t.net/addgene:72891 ; RRID:Addgene_72891)
