[The description below was written by a language model from this plasmid's Addgene catalogue record and pLannotate feature annotations shown in this document.]
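Description:
hBACCS2-IRES-GFP is a 7,470 bp mammalian expression plasmid built on pWPRE/C1, a derivative of pEGFP-C1 in which the EGFP coding region was removed and the woodchuck hepatitis virus posttranscriptional regulatory element (WPRE) was inserted. It replicates at high copy in E. coli from a ColE1/pUC-type origin and also carries an f1 origin. A single Tn5 NeoR/KanR gene, preceded by both a bacterial (bla) promoter and the SV40 enhancer/early promoter and followed by the HSV TK polyadenylation signal, provides kanamycin selection in bacteria and G418 selection in mammalian cells.

The 2,889 bp insert, cloned between XhoI and SalI, is driven by the CMV immediate-early enhancer and promoter and encodes hBACCS2, a human blue light-activated Ca2+ channel switch. The feature table shows two tandem copies of the same unit: a roughly 320 bp flavin-binding domain followed by a fragment of human STIM1. The automated annotation calls the first domain miniSOG, an Arabidopsis-derived protein. Because the record lists oat (Avena sativa) as the second source species, this is more likely a homology hit to an oat LOV-type photosensory domain. The arrangement suggests a dimeric design in which blue light sensed by the photosensory domain controls the attached STIM1 fragment, and STIM1 is a known activator of store-operated Ca2+ channels.

Downstream, an EMCV IRES permits cap-independent translation of EGFP from the same transcript, so fluorescence marks transfected cells without GFP being fused to the switch. The WPRE and SV40 poly(A) signal complete the cassette, enhancing transcript processing and expression. The plasmid is intended for optical generation of intracellular Ca2+ signals in mammalian cells.
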