Features (pLannotate 1.2.2; 20 found; start..end, strand, type, name):
     61..364     +  enhancer       CMV enhancer: human cytomegalovirus immediate early enhancer
    365..568     +  promoter       CMV promoter: human cytomegalovirus (CMV) immediate early promoter
    660..977     +  CDS            miniSOG: miniSOG is a basic (constitutively fluorescent) cyan fluorescent protein published in 2011, derived from Arabidopsis thaliana. It requires the cofactor flavin for fluorescence.
    981..1349    +  CDS            STIM1 (fragment): STIM1_HUMAN - Also known as GOK From Homo sapiens (Human).
   1446..1763    +  CDS            miniSOG: miniSOG is a basic (constitutively fluorescent) cyan fluorescent protein published in 2011, derived from Arabidopsis thaliana. It requires the cofactor flavin for fluorescence.
   1767..2135    +  CDS            STIM1 (fragment): STIM1_HUMAN - Also known as GOK From Homo sapiens (Human).
   2186..2759    +  misc_feature   IRES: internal ribosome entry site (IRES) of the encephalomyocarditis virus (EMCV)
   2761..3480    +  CDS            EGFP: the original enhanced GFP (Yang et al., 1996) mammalian codon-optimized
   3486..3511    +  misc_feature   MCS (fragment): multiple cloning site
   3525..4113    +  misc_feature   WPRE: woodchuck hepatitis virus posttranscriptional regulatory element
   4151..4235    +  CDS            large T antigen (fragment): large T antigen from SV40 (simian virus 40)
   4258..4379    +  polyA_signal   SV40 poly(A) signal: SV40 polyadenylation signal
   4413..4841    -  rep_origin     f1 ori (sequence partly withheld): f1 bacteriophage origin of replication; arrow indicates direction of (+) strand synthesis
   4868..4972    +  promoter       AmpR promoter: bla
   4974..5331    +  promoter       SV40 promoter: SV40 enhancer and early promoter
   5366..6160    +  CDS            NeoR/KanR: aminoglycoside phosphotransferase from Tn5; aph(3')-II (or nptII); confers resistance to neomycin, kanamycin, and G418 (Geneticin®)
   6181..6333    +  CDS            ble (fragment): BLE_KLEPN - Experimental evidence at protein level: Swiss-Prot protein existence level 1. Binding protein with a strong affinity to the bleomycin family of antibiotics. Binds to CL990; an antimitotic-antibiotic compound. From Klebsiella pneumoniae.
   6392..6439    +  polyA_signal   HSV TK poly(A) signal: herpes simplex virus thymidine kinase polyadenylation signal (Cole and Stacy, 1985)
   6530..6546    -  polyA_signal   bGH poly(A) signal (fragment): bovine growth hormone polyadenylation signal
   6768..7356    +  rep_origin     ori: high-copy-number ColE1/pMB1/pBR322/pUC origin of replication
>Addgene plasmid #72891 | hBACCS2-IRES-GFP | depositor full sequence | sequence record 133661 | hBACCS2-IRES-GFP sequence 7470 bps
TAGTTATTAATAGTAATCAATTACGGGGTCATTAGTTCATAGCCCATATATGGAGTTCCGCGTTACATAA
CTTACGGTAAATGGCCCGCCTGGCTGACCGCCCAACGACCCCCGCCCATTGACGTCAATAATGACGTATG
TTCCCATAGTAACGCCAATAGGGACTTTCCATTGACGTCAATGGGTGGAGTATTTACGGTAAACTGCCCA
CTTGGCAGTACATCAAGTGTATCATATGCCAAGTACGCCCCCTATTGACGTCAATGACGGTAAATGGCCC
GCCTGGCATTATGCCCAGTACATGACCTTATGGGACTTTCCTACTTGGCAGTACATCTACGTATTAGTCA
TCGCTATTACCATGGTGATGCGGTTTTGGCAGTACATCAATGGGCGTGGATAGCGGTTTGACTCACGGGG
ATTTCCAAGTCTCCACCCCATTGACGTCAATGGGAGTTTGTTTTGGCACCAAAATCAACGGGACTTTCCA
AAATGTCGTAACAACTCCGCCCCATTGACGCAAATGGGCGGTAGGCGTGTACGGTGGGAGGTCTATATAA
GCAGAGCTGGTTTAGTGAACCGTCAGATCCGCTAGCCTCGAGGCCACCATGGGACCGGTCGGAGGAAGCG
GTGGATCTTTGGCTACTACACTTGAACGTATTGAGAAGAACTTTGTCATTACTGACCCAAGATTGCCAGA
TAATCCCATTATATTCGCGTCCGATAGTTTCTTGCAGTTGACAGAATATAGCCGTGAAGAAATTTTGGGA
AGAAACTGCAGGTTTCTACAAGGTCCTGAAACTGATCGCGCGACAGTGAGAAAAATTAGAGATGCCATAG
ATAACCAAACAGAGGTCACTGTTCAGCTGATTAATTATACAAAGAGTGGTAAAAAGTTCTGGAACCTCTT
TCACTTGCAGCCTATGCGAGATCAGAAGGGAGATGTCCAGTACTTTATTGGGGTTCAGTTGGATGGAACT
GAGCATGTCCGAGATGCTGCCGAGAGAGAGGGAGTCATGCTGATTAAGAAAACTGCAGAAAATCTTCAGA
AGTGGCTGCAGCTGACACATGAGGTGGAGGTGCAATATTACAACATCAAGAAGCAAAATGCTGAGAAGCA
GCTGCTGGTGGCCAAGGAGGGGGCTGAGAAGATAAAAAAGAAGAGAAACACACTCTTTGGCACCTTCCAC
GTGGCCCACAGCTCTTCCCTGGATGATGTAGATCATAAAATTCTAACAGCTAAGCAAGCACTGAGCGAGG
TGACAGCAGCATTGCGGGAGCGCCTGCACCGCTGGCAACAGATCGAGATCCTCTGTGGCTTCCAGATTGT
CAACAACCCTGGCATCCACGGAGGATCCGGAGGAAGTGGAGGAGGTATCCTGCAGTCTCGGGGTGGCAGT
GGTGGTTCAGGCGGTTCTGGATCTTTGGCTACTACACTTGAACGTATTGAGAAGAACTTTGTCATTACTG
ACCCAAGATTGCCAGATAATCCCATTATATTCGCGTCCGATAGTTTCTTGCAGTTGACAGAATATAGCCG
TGAAGAAATTTTGGGAAGAAACTGCAGGTTTCTACAAGGTCCTGAAACTGATCGCGCGACAGTGAGAAAA
ATTAGAGATGCCATAGATAACCAAACAGAGGTCACTGTTCAGCTGATTAATTATACAAAGAGTGGTAAAA
AGTTCTGGAACCTCTTTCACTTGCAGCCTATGCGAGATCAGAAGGGAGATGTCCAGTACTTTATTGGGGT
TCAGTTGGATGGAACTGAGCATGTCCGAGATGCTGCCGAGAGAGAGGGAGTCATGCTGATTAAGAAAACT
GCAGAAAATCTTCAGAAGTGGCTGCAGCTGACACATGAGGTGGAGGTGCAATATTACAACATCAAGAAGC
AAAATGCTGAGAAGCAGCTGCTGGTGGCCAAGGAGGGGGCTGAGAAGATAAAAAAGAAGAGAAACACACT
CTTTGGCACCTTCCACGTGGCCCACAGCTCTTCCCTGGATGATGTAGATCATAAAATTCTAACAGCTAAG
CAAGCACTGAGCGAGGTGACAGCAGCATTGCGGGAGCGCCTGCACCGCTGGCAACAGATCGAGATCCTCT
GTGGCTTCCAGATTGTCAACAACCCTGGCATCCACGGCGGCTCTGGAGGTAGCGGACTAGTTTGAGTCGA
GCCGCGGCAATTCCGCCCCTCTCCCTCCCCCCCCCCTAACGTTACTGGCCGAAGCCGCTTGGAATAAGGC
CGGTGTGCGTTTGTCTATATGTTATTTTCCACCATATTGCCGTCTTTTGGCAATGTGAGGGCCCGGAAAC
CTGGCCCTGTCTTCTTGACGAGCATTCCTAGGGGTCTTTCCCCTCTCGCCAAAGGAATGCAAGGTCTGTT
GAATGTCGTGAAGGAAGCAGTTCCTCTGGAAGCTTCTTGAAGACAAACAACGTCTGTAGCGACCCTTTGC
AGGCAGCGGAACCCCCCACCTGGCAACAGGTGCCTCTGCGGCCAAAAGCCACGTGTATAAGATACACCTG
CAAAGGCGGCACAACCCCAGTGCCACGTTGTGAGTTGGATAGTTGTGGAAAGAGTCAAATGGCTCTCCTC
AAGCGTATTCAACAAGGGGCTGAAGGATGCCCAGAAGGTACCCCATTGTATGGGATCTGATCTGGGGCCT
CGGTGCACATGCTTTACATGTGTTTAGTCGAGGTTAAAAAAACGTCTAGGCCCCCCGAACCACGGGGACG
TGGTTTTCCTTTGAAAAACACGATGATAATATGGTGAGCAAGGGCGAGGAGCTGTTCACCGGGGTGGTGC
CCATCCTGGTCGAGCTGGACGGCGACGTAAACGGCCACAAGTTCAGCGTGTCCGGCGAGGGCGAGGGCGA
TGCCACCTACGGCAAGCTGACCCTGAAGTTCATCTGCACCACCGGCAAGCTGCCCGTGCCCTGGCCCACC
CTCGTGACCACCCTGACCTACGGCGTGCAGTGCTTCAGCCGCTACCCCGACCACATGAAGCAGCACGACT
TCTTCAAGTCCGCCATGCCCGAAGGCTACGTCCAGGAGCGCACCATCTTCTTCAAGGACGACGGCAACTA
CAAGACCCGCGCCGAGGTGAAGTTCGAGGGCGACACCCTGGTGAACCGCATCGAGCTGAAGGGCATCGAC
TTCAAGGAGGACGGCAACATCCTGGGGCACAAGCTGGAGTACAACTACAACAGCCACAACGTCTATATCA
TGGCCGACAAGCAGAAGAACGGCATCAAGGTGAACTTCAAGATCCGCCACAACATCGAGGACGGCAGCGT
GCAGCTCGCCGACCACTACCAGCAGAACACCCCCATCGGCGACGGCCCCGTGCTGCTGCCCGACAACCAC
TACCTGAGCACCCAGTCCGCCCTGAGCAAAGACCCCAACGAGAAGCGCGATCACATGGTCCTGCTGGAGT
TCGTGACCGCCGCCGGGATCACTCTCGGCATGGACGAGCTGTACAAGTAACCGCGGTCGACGGTACCGCG
GGCCCGGGATCTAAGCTTATCGATAATCAACCTCTGGATTACAAAATTTGTGAAAGATTGACTGGTATTC
TTAACTATGTTGCTCCTTTTACGCTATGTGGATACGCTGCTTTAATGCCTTTGTATCATGCTATTGCTTC
CCGTATGGCTTTCATTTTCTCCTCCTTGTATAAATCCTGGTTGCTGTCTCTTTATGAGGAGTTGTGGCCC
GTTGTCAGGCAACGTGGCGTGGTGTGCACTGTGTTTGCTGACGCAACCCCCACTGGTTGGGGCATTGCCA
CCACCTGTCAGCTCCTTTCCGGGACTTTCGCTTTCCCCCTCCCTATTGCCACGGCGGAACTCATCGCCGC
CTGCCTTGCCCGCTGCTGGACAGGGGCTCGGCTGTTGGGCACTGACAATTCCGTGGTGTTGTCGGGGAAA
TCATCGTCCTTTCCTTGGCTGCTCGCCTGTGTTGCCACCTGGATTCTGCGCGGGACGTCCTTCTGCTACG
TCCCTTCGGCCCTCAATCCAGCGGACCTTCCTTCCCGCGGCCTGCTGCCGGCTCTGCGGCCTCTTCCGCG
TCTTCGCCTTCGCCCTCAGACGAGTCGGATCTCCCTTTGGGCCGCCTCCCCGCATCGATACCGTGGATCG
ATCCACCGGATCTAGATAACTGATCATAATCAGCCATACCACATTTGTAGAGGTTTTACTTGCTTTAAAA
AACCTCCCACACCTCCCCCTGAACCTGAAACATAAAATGAATGCAATTGTTGTTGTTAACTTGTTTATTG
CAGCTTATAATGGTTACAAATAAAGCAATAGCATCACAAATTTCACAAATAAAGCATTTTTTTCACTGCA
TTCTAGTTGTGGTTTGTCCAAACTCATCAATGTATCTTAACGCGTAAATTGTAAGCGTTAATATTTTGTT
AAAATTCGCGTTAAATTTTTGTTAAATCAGCTCATTTTTTAACCAATAGGCCGAAATCGGCAAAATCCCT
TATAAATCAAAAGAATAGACCGAGATAGGGT
[37 nt withheld, positions 4512-4548]
AAAGAACGTGGACTCCAACGTCAAAGG
[49 nt withheld, positions 4576-4624]
T
[91 nt withheld, positions 4626-4716]
G
[124 nt withheld, positions 4718-4841]
CAGGTGGCACTTTTCGGGGAAATGTGCGCGGAACCCCTATTTGTTTATTTTTCTAAATACATTCAAATAT
GTATCCGCTCATGAGACAATAACCCTGATAAATGCTTCAATAATATTGAAAAAGGAAGAGTCCTGAGGCG
GAAAGAACCAGCTGTGGAATGTGTGTCAGTTAGGGTGTGGAAAGTCCCCAGGCTCCCCAGCAGGCAGAAG
TATGCAAAGCATGCATCTCAATTAGTCAGCAACCAGGTGTGGAAAGTCCCCAGGCTCCCCAGCAGGCAGA
AGTATGCAAAGCATGCATCTCAATTAGTCAGCAACCATAGTCCCGCCCCTAACTCCGCCCATCCCGCCCC
TAACTCCGCCCAGTTCCGCCCATTCTCCGCCCCATGGCTGACTAATTTTTTTTATTTATGCAGAGGCCGA
GGCCGCCTCGGCCTCTGAGCTATTCCAGAAGTAGTGAGGAGGCTTTTTTGGAGGCCTAGGCTTTTGCAAA
GATCGATCAAGAGACAGGATGAGGATCGTTTCGCATGATTGAACAAGATGGATTGCACGCAGGTTCTCCG
GCCGCTTGGGTGGAGAGGCTATTCGGCTATGACTGGGCACAACAGACAATCGGCTGCTCTGATGCCGCCG
TGTTCCGGCTGTCAGCGCAGGGGCGCCCGGTTCTTTTTGTCAAGACCGACCTGTCCGGTGCCCTGAATGA
ACTGCAAGACGAGGCAGCGCGGCTATCGTGGCTGGCCACGACGGGCGTTCCTTGCGCAGCTGTGCTCGAC
GTTGTCACTGAAGCGGGAAGGGACTGGCTGCTATTGGGCGAAGTGCCGGGGCAGGATCTCCTGTCATCTC
ACCTTGCTCCTGCCGAGAAAGTATCCATCATGGCTGATGCAATGCGGCGGCTGCATACGCTTGATCCGGC
TACCTGCCCATTCGACCACCAAGCGAAACATCGCATCGAGCGAGCACGTACTCGGATGGAAGCCGGTCTT
GTCGATCAGGATGATCTGGACGAAGAGCATCAGGGGCTCGCGCCAGCCGAACTGTTCGCCAGGCTCAAGG
CGAGCATGCCCGACGGCGAGGATCTCGTCGTGACCCATGGCGATGCCTGCTTGCCGAATATCATGGTGGA
AAATGGCCGCTTTTCTGGATTCATCGACTGTGGCCGGCTGGGTGTGGCGGACCGCTATCAGGACATAGCG
TTGGCTACCCGTGATATTGCTGAAGAGCTTGGCGGCGAATGGGCTGACCGCTTCCTCGTGCTTTACGGTA
TCGCCGCTCCCGATTCGCAGCGCATCGCCTTCTATCGCCTTCTTGACGAGTTCTTCTGAGCGGGACTCTG
GGGTTCGAAATGACCGACCAAGCGACGCCCAACCTGCCATCACGAGATTTCGATTCCACCGCCGCCTTCT
ATGAAAGGTTGGGCTTCGGAATCGTTTTCCGGGACGCCGGCTGGATGATCCTCCAGCGCGGGGATCTCAT
GCTGGAGTTCTTCGCCCACCCTAGGGGGAGGCTAACTGAAACACGGAAGGAGACAATACCGGAAGGAACC
CGCGCTATGACGGCAATAAAAAGACAGAATAAAACGCACGGTGTTGGGTCGTTTGTTCATAAACGCGGGG
TTCGGTCCCAGGGCTGGCACTCTGTCGATACCCCACCGAGACCCCATTGGGGCCAATACGCCCGCGTTTC
TTCCTTTTCCCCACCCCACCCCCCAAGTTCGGGTGAAGGCCCAGGGCTCGCAGCCAACGTCGGGGCGGCA
GGCCCTGCCATAGCCTCAGGTTACTCATATATACTTTAGATTGATTTAAAACTTCATTTTTAATTTAAAA
GGATCTAGGTGAAGATCCTTTTTGATAATCTCATGACCAAAATCCCTTAACGTGAGTTTTCGTTCCACTG
AGCGTCAGACCCCGTAGAAAAGATCAAAGGATCTTCTTGAGATCCTTTTTTTCTGCGCGTAATCTGCTGC
TTGCAAACAAAAAAACCACCGCTACCAGCGGTGGTTTGTTTGCCGGATCAAGAGCTACCAACTCTTTTTC
CGAAGGTAACTGGCTTCAGCAGAGCGCAGATACCAAATACTGTCCTTCTAGTGTAGCCGTAGTTAGGCCA
CCACTTCAAGAACTCTGTAGCACCGCCTACATACCTCGCTCTGCTAATCCTGTTACCAGTGGCTGCTGCC
AGTGGCGATAAGTCGTGTCTTACCGGGTTGGACTCAAGACGATAGTTACCGGATAAGGCGCAGCGGTCGG
GCTGAACGGGGGGTTCGTGCACACAGCCCAGCTTGGAGCGAACGACCTACACCGAACTGAGATACCTACA
GCGTGAGCTATGAGAAAGCGCCACGCTTCCCGAAGGGAGAAAGGCGGACAGGTATCCGGTAAGCGGCAGG
GTCGGAACAGGAGAGCGCACGAGGGAGCTTCCAGGGGGAAACGCCTGGTATCTTTATAGTCCTGTCGGGT
TTCGCCACCTCTGACTTGAGCGTCGATTTTTGTGATGCTCGTCAGGGGGGCGGAGCCTATGGAAAAACGC
CAGCAACGCGGCCTTTTTACGGTTCCTGGCCTTTTGCTGGCCTTTTGCTCACATGTTCTTTCCTGCGTTA
TCCCCTGATTCTGTGGATAACCGTATTACCGCCATGCAT
