>Addgene plasmid #72891 | hBACCS2-IRES-GFP | addgene partial sequence | sequence record 135695 | CMV-F 5'-CGCAAATGGGCGGTAGGCGTG-3'
AGTGAACCGTCAGATCCGCTAGCCTCGAGGCCACCATGGGACCGGTCGGAGGAAGCGGTGGATCTTTGGC
TACTACACTTGAACGTATTGAGAAGAACTTTGTCATTACTGACCCAAGATTGCCAGATAATCCCATTATA
TTCGCGTCCGATAGTTTCTTGCAGTTGACAGAATATAGCCGTGAAGAAATTTTGGGAAGAAACTGCAGGT
TTCTACAAGGTCCTGAAACTGATCGCGCGACAGTGAGAAAAATTAGAGATGCCATAGATAACCAAACAGA
GGTCACTGTTCAGCTGATTAATTATACAAAGAGTGGTAAAAAGTTCTGGAACCTCTTTCACTTGCAGCCT
ATGCGAGATCAGAAGGGAGATGTCCAGTACTTTATTGGGGTTCAGTTGGATGGAACTGAGCATGTCCGAG
ATGCTGCCGAGAGAGAGGGAGTCATGCTGATTAAGAAAACTGCAGAAAATCTTCAGAAGTGGCTGCAGCT
GACACATGAGGTGGAGGTGCAATATTACAACATCAAGAAGCAAAATGCTGAGAAGCAGCTGCTGGTGGCC
AAGGAGGGGGCTGAGAAGATAAAAAAGAAGAGAAACACACTCTTTGGCACCTTCCACGTGGCCCACAGCT
CTTCCCTGGATGATGTAGATCATAAAATTCTAACAGCTAAGCAAGCACTGAGCGAGGTGACAGCAGCATT
GCGGGAGCGCCTGCACCGCTGGCAACAGATCGAGATCCTCTGTGGCTTCCAGATTGTCAACAACCCTGGC
ATCCACGGAGGATCCGGAGGAAGTGGAGGAGGTATCCTGCAGTCTCGGGGTGGCAGTGGTGGTTCAGGCG
GTTCTGGATCTTTGGCTACTACACTTGAACGTATTGAGAAGAACTTTGTCATTACTGACCCAAGATTGCC
AGATAATCCCATTATATTCGCGTCCGATAGTTTCTTGCAGTTGACAGAATATAGCCGTGAAGAAATTTTG
GGAAGAAACTGCAGGTTTCTACAAGGTCCTGAAACTGATC
