>Addgene plasmid #72891 | hBACCS2-IRES-GFP | addgene partial sequence | sequence record 135696 | WPRE-R 5'-CATAGCGTAAAAGGAGCAACA-3'
AATTTTGTAATCCAGAGGTTGATTATCGATAAGCTTAGATCCCGGGCCCGCGGTACCGTCGACCGCGGTT
ACTTGTACAGCTCGTCCATGCCGAGAGTGATCCCGGCGGCGGTCACGAACTCCAGCAGGACCATGTGATC
GCGCTTCTCGTTGGGGTCTTTGCTCAGGGCGGACTGGGTGCTCAGGTAGTGGTTGTCGGGCAGCAGCACG
GGGCCGTCGCCGATGGGGGTGTTCTGCTGGTAGTGGTCGGCGAGCTGCACGCTGCCGTCCTCGATGTTGT
GGCGGATCTTGAAGTTCACCTTGATGCCGTTCTTCTGCTTGTCGGCCATGATATAGACGTTGTGGCTGTT
GTAGTTGTACTCCAGCTTGTGCCCCAGGATGTTGCCGTCCTCCTTGAAGTCGATGCCCTTCAGCTCGATG
CGGTTCACCAGGGTGTCGCCCTCGAACTTCACCTCGGCGCGGGTCTTGTAGTTGCCGTCGTCCTTGAAGA
AGATGGTGCGCTCCTGGACGTAGCCTTCGGGCATGGCGGACTTGAAGAAGTCGTGCTGCTTCATGTGGTC
GGGGTAGCGGCTGAAGCACTGCACGCCGTAGGTCAGGGTGGTCACGAGGGTGGGCCAGGGCACGGGCAGC
TTGCCGGTGGTGCAGATGAACTTCAGGGTCAGCTTGCCGTAGGTGGCATCGCCCTCGCCCTCGCCGGACA
CGCTGAACTTGTGGCCGTTTACGTCGCCGTCCAGCTCGACCAGGATGGGCACCACCCCGGTGAACAGCTC
CTCGCCCTTGCTCACCATATTATCATCGTGTTTTTCAAAGGAAAACCACGTCCCCGTGGTTCGGGGGGCC
TAGACGTTTTTTTAACCTCGACTAAACACATGTAAAGCATGTGCACCGAGGCCCCAGATCAGATCCCATA
CAATGGGGTACCTTCTGGGCATCCTTCAGCCCCTTGTTGAATACGCTTGAGGAGAGCCATTTGACTCTTT
CCACAACTATCCAACTC
